>Addgene plasmid #60145 | pNB693 | depositor full sequence | sequence record 96228 | pNB693 sequence 7228 bps
GTGGCGAAACCCGACAGGACTATAAAGATACCAGGCGTTTCCCCCTGGAAGCTCCCTCGTGCGCTCTCCT
GTTCCGACCCTGCCGCTTACCGGATACCTGTCCGCCTTTCTCCCTTCGGGAAGCGTGGCGCTTTCTCATA
GCTCACGCTGTAGGTATCTCAGTTCGGTGTAGGTCGTTCGCTCCAAGCTGGGCTGTGTGCACGAACCCCC
CGTTCAGCCCGACCGCTGCGCCTTATCCGGTAACTATCGTCTTGAGTCCAACCCGGTAAGACACGACTTA
TCGCCACTGGCAGCAGCCACTGGTAACAGGATTAGCAGAGCGAGGTATGTAGGCGGTGCTACAGAGTTCT
TGAAGTGGTGGCCTAACTACGGCTACACTAGAAGGACAGTATTTGGTATCTGCGCTCTGCTGAAGCCAGT
TACCTTCGGAAAAAGAGTTGGTAGCTCTTGATCCGGCAAACAAACCACCGCTGGTAGCGGTGGTTTTTTT
GTTTGCAAGCAGCAGATTACGCGCAGAAAAAAAGGATCTCAAGAAGATCCTTTGATCTTTTCTACGGGGT
CTGACGCTCAGTGGAACGAAAACTCACGTTAAGGGATTTTGGTCATGAGATTATCAAAAAGGATCTTCAC
CTAGATCCTTTTAAATTAAAAATGAAGTTTTAAATCAATCTAAAGTATATATGAGTAAACTTGGTCTGAC
AGTTACCAATGCTTAATCAGTGAGGCACCTATCTCAGCGATCTGTCTATTTCGTTCATCCATAGTTGCCT
GACTCCCCGTCGTGTAGATAACTACGATACGGGAGGGCTTACCATCTGGCCCCAGTGCTGCAATGATACC
GCGAGACCCACGCTCACCGGCTCCAGATTTATCAGCAATAAACCAGCCAGCCGGAAGGGCCGAGCGCAGA
AGTGGTCCTGCAACTTTATCCGCCTCCATCCAGTCTATTAATTGTTGCCGGGAAGCTAGAGTAAGTAGTT
CGCCAGTTAATAGTTTGCGCAACGTTGTTGCCATTGCTACAGGCATCGTGGTGTCACGCTCGTCGTTTGG
TATGGCTTCATTCAGCTCCGGTTCCCAACGATCAAGGCGAGTTACATGATCCCCCATGTTGTGCAAAAAA
GCGGTTAGCTCCTTCGGTCCTCCGATCGTTGTCAGAAGTAAGTTGGCCGCAGTGTTATCACTCATGGTTA
TGGCAGCACTGCATAATTCTCTTACTGTCATGCCATCCGTAAGATGCTTTTCTGTGACTGGTGAGTACTC
AACCAAGTCATTCTGAGAATAGTGTATGCGGCGACCGAGTTGCTCTTGCCCGGCGTCAATACGGGATAAT
ACCGCGCCACATAGCAGAACTTTAAAAGTGCTCATCATTGGAAAACGTTCTTCGGGGCGAAAACTCTCAA
GGATCTTACCGCTGTTGAGATCCAGTTCGATGTAACCCACTCGTGCACCCAACTGATCTTCAGCATCTTT
TACTTTCACCAGCGTTTCTGGGTGAGCAAAAACAGGAAGGCAAAATGCCGCAAAAAAGGGAATAAGGGCG
ACACGGAAATGTTGAATACTCATACTCTTCCTTTTTCAATATTATTGAAGCATTTATCAGGGTTATTGTC
TCATGAGCGGATACATATTTGAATGTATTTAGAAAAATAAACAAATAGGGGTTCCGCGCACATTTCCCCG
AAAAGTGCCACCTGACGTCTAAGAAACCATTATTATCATGACATTAACCTATAAAAATAGGCGTATCACG
AGGCCAGCTTTTCAATTCAATTCATCATTTTTTTTTTATTCTTTTTTTTGATTTCGGTTTCTTTGAAATT
TTTTTGATTCGGTAATCTCCGAACAGAAGGAAGAACGAAGGAAGGAGCACAGACTTAGATTGGTATATAT
ACGCATATGTAGTGTTGAAGAAACATGAAATTGCCCAGTATTCTTAACCCAACTGCACAGAACAAAAACA
TGCAGGAAACGAAGATAAATCATGTCGAAAGCTACATATAAGGAACGTGCTGCTACTCATCCTAGTCCTG
TTGCTGCCAAGCTATTTAATATCATGCACGAAAAGCAAACAAACTTGTGTGCTTCATTGGATGTTCGTAC
CACCAAGGAATTACTGGAGTTAGTTGAAGCATTAGGTCCCAAAATTTGTTTACTAAAAACACATGTGGAT
ATCTTGACTGATTTTTCCATGGAGGGCACAGTTAAGCCGCTAAAGGCATTATCCGCCAAGTACAATTTTT
TACTCTTCGAAGACAGAAAATTTGCTGACATTGGTAATACAGTCAAATTGCAGTACTCTGCGGGTGTATA
CAGAATAGCAGAATGGGCAGACATTACGAATGCACACGGTGTGGTGGGCCCAGGTATTGTTAGCGGTTTG
AAGCAGGCGGCAGAAGAAGTAACAAAGGAACCTAGAGGCCTTTTGATGTTAGCAGAATTGTCATGCAAGG
GCTCCCTATCTACTGGAGAATATACTAAGGGTACTGTTGACATTGCGAAGAGCGACAAAGATTTTGTTAT
CGGCTTTATTGCTCAAAGAGACATGGGTGGAAGAGATGAAGGTTACGATTGGTTGATTATGACACCCGGT
GTGGGTTTAGATGACAAGGGAGACGCATTGGGTCAACAGTATAGAACCGTGGATGATGTGGTCTCTACAG
GATCTGACATTATTATTGTTGGAAGAGGACTATTTGCAAAGGGAAGGGATGCTAAGGTAGAGGGTGAACG
TTACAGAAAAGCAGGCTGGGAAGCATATTTGAGAAGATGCGGCCAGCAAAACTAAAAAACTGTATTATAA
GTAAATGCATGTATACTAAACTCACAAATTAGAGCTTCAATTTAATTATATCAGTTATTACCCGCCCTTT
CGTCTCGCGCGTTTCGGTGATGACGGTGAAAACCTCTGACACATGCAGCTCCCGGAGACGGTCACAGCTT
GTCTGTAAGCGGATGCCGGGAGCAGACAAGCCCGTCAGGGCGCGTCAGCGGGTGTTGGCGGGTGTCGGGG
CTGGCTTAACTATGCGGCATCAGAGCAGATTGTACTGAGAGTGCACCATATGCGGTGTGAAATACCGCAC
AGATGCGTAAGGAGAAAATACCGCATCAGGCGCCATTCGCCATTCAGGCTGCGCAACTGTTGGGAAGGGC
GATCGGTGCGGGCCTCTTCGCTATTACGCCAGGCGTCGAGAAGTGACATCACCCGAAAAGAAGCTAAGTC
TTTCTCCTAATTCATATTTAATTATTGTACATGGACATATCATACGTAATGCTCAACCTTAAGCTGCTGC
GGAGCTTCCACGAGCACCAGCACCTGAAGCAACTAGACTTATTTGCGCTTGAGTTAGTTCTATACTTGGC
AGTGGAAGTTTGTCATTATGAGTTGGTGGAGGTAAAAATCCAACCTTGTTTAAAAATGCAATATATATAC
CAACCTCTTCTGGAGTAACACCTATTCCATTAGACCAATCAACACCTGTCCATGCGGTGTCTTTCTTTAA
AGATGCCACGGCGTTCCTATCGTCTAGTTCCGGAGCTTTGGTACTTTCAGGTAAGTTGTCTAAGACCATG
TGTAGCAAAGGATACAACGCATTTTCTTCATTCCTGTCAATAACAGACGCCTCCAATGATTTCTTCCATT
TAGAATAGCTTTCGATTTCGACATCGTAACCATAATCGTGTAAAGTATACAAGTAGTCTTTGAATAATAT
TCTTGGGTGACCCGTTACTTGAGCAACGGCCAATTCATTTTCTTTGGGAGGATTCAAAGACGTAGCAACA
ACAACACGAGCAACATGATCTACTGGAACCATATTCACGGAATTTTCGATATCTGGAATCTTACCTAATT
GGACTGAACCTTTCAAAAATCTCAATAAGAAATCATCTGTGTTTGAAGAACCATTGGCAGAGGCACCTGT
TACGTAACCTGGTCTGACAATACACCCACGTAGGCCCCTTTCACCTGCACGTCTAATGATGTACTCAGCA
GCCCATTTGGACTGACCATATCCACCAGTGAGCCCGCTTGCAGAGGCTGGAATTCGAGCTCCGGATGCAA
GGGTTCGAATCCCTTAGCTCTCATTATTTTTTGCTTTTTCTCTTGAGGTCACATGATCGCAAAATGGCAA
ATGGCACGTGAAGCTGTCGATATTGGGGAACTGTGGTGGTTGGCAAATGACTAATTAAGTTAGTCAAGGC
GCCATCCTCATGAAAACTGTGTAACATAATAACCGAAGTGTCGAAAAGGTGGCACCTTGTCCAATTGAAC
ACGCTCGATGAAAAAAATAAGATATATATAAGGTTAAGTAAAGCGTCTGTTAGAAAGGAAGTTTTTCCTT
TTTCTTGCTCTCTTGTCTTTTCATCTACTATTTCCTTCGTGTAATACAGGGTCGTCAGATACATAGATAC
AATTCTATTACCCCCATCCATACTCTTAATTAACCATGGCTCCACCAAAAAAAAAAAGAAAAGTTGCCAT
GGGTGGGGGCAGCATGGAAGACGCCAAAAACATAAAGAAAGGCCCGGCGCCATTCTATCCTCTAGAGGAT
GGAACCGCTGGAGAGCAACTGCATAAGGCTATGAAGAGATACGCCCTGGTTCCTGGAACAATTGCTTTTA
CAGATGCACATATCGAGGTGAACATCACGTACGCGGAATACTTCGAAATGTCCGTTCGGTTGGCAGAAGC
TATGAAACGATATGGGCTGAATACAAATCACAGAATCGTCGTATGCAGTGAAAACTCTCTTCAATTCTTT
ATGCCGGTGTTGGGCGCGTTATTTATCGGAGTTGCAGTTGCGCCCGCGAACGACATTTATAATGAACGTG
AATTGCTCAACAGTATGAACATTTCGCAGCCTACCGTAGTGTTTGTTTCCAAAAAGGGGTTGCAAAAAAT
TTTGAACGTGCAAAAAAAATTACCAATAATCCAGAAAATTATTATCATGGATTCTAAAACGGATTACCAG
GGATTTCAGTCGATGTATACGTTCGTCACATCTCATCTACCTCCCGGTTTTAATGAATACGATTTTGTAC
CAGAGTCCTTTGATCGTGACAAAACAATTGCACTGATAATGAATTCCTCTGGATCTACTGGGTTACCTAA
GGGTGTGGCCCTTCCGCATAGAACTGCCTGCGTCAGATTCTCGCATGCCAGAGATCCTATTTTTGGCAAT
CAAATCATTCCGGATACTGCGATTTTAAGTGTTGTTCCATTCCATCACGGTTTTGGAATGTTTACTACAC
TCGGATATTTGATATGTGGATTTCGAGTCGTCTTAATGTATAGATTTGAAGAAGAGCTGTTTTTACGATC
CCTTCAGGATTACAAAATTCAAAGTGCGTTGCTAGTACCAACCCTATTTTCATTCTTCGCCAAAAGCACT
CTGATTGACAAATACGATTTATCTAATTTACACGAAATTGCTTCTGGGGGCGCACCTCTTTCGAAAGAAG
TCGGGGAAGCGGTTGCAAAACGCTTCCATCTTCCAGGGATACGACAAGGATATGGGCTCACTGAGACTAC
ATCAGCTATTCTGATTACACCCGAGGGGGATGATAAACCGGGCGCGGTCGGTAAAGTTGTTCCATTTTTT
GAAGCGAAGGTTGTGGATCTGGATACCGGGAAAACGCTGGGCGTTAATCAGAGAGGCGAATTATGTGTCA
GAGGACCTATGATTATGTCCGGTTATGTAAACAATCCGGAAGCGACCAACGCCTTGATTGACAAGGATGG
ATGGCTACATTCTGGAGACCTTGCTTACTGGGACGAAGACGAACACTTCTTCATAGTTGGGCGCTTGAAG
TCTTTAATCAAATACAAAGGTTATCAGGTGGCCCCCGCTGAATTGGAATCGATATTGTTACAACACCCCA
ACATCTTCGACGCGGGCGTGGCAGGTCTTCCCGACGATGACGCCGGTGAACTTCCCGCCGCCGTTGTTGT
TTTGGAGCACGGAAAGACGATGACGGAAAAAGAGATCGTGGATTACGTCGCCAGTCAAGTAACAACCGCG
AAAAAGTTGCGCGGAGGAGTTGTGTTTGTGGACGAAGTACCGAAAGGTCTTACCGGAAAAAGAGACGCAA
GAAAAATCAGAGAGATCCTCATAAAGGCCAAGAAGGGAGGTGGCAGTATGTACAAAACTAGTGCAGCGAA
CGACGAAAATTACGCCCTTGCAGCGTAATAACTAGTTAATACAAATAAGGCGCGCCACTTCTAAATAAGC
GAATTTCTTATGATTTATGATTTTTATTATTAAATAAGTTATAAAAAAAATAAGTGTATACAAATTTTAA
AGTGACTCTTAGGTTTTAAAACGAAAATTCTTATTCTTGAGTAACTCTTTCCTGTAGGTCAGGTTGCTTT
CTCAGGTATAGTATGAGGTCGCTCTTATTGACCACACCTCTACCGGCAGATCCGCTAGGGATAACAGGGT
AATATAGATCTCTCGAGGCGGCCGCCAGCATCATTGATGTAATCTTCTACTAGTTGATCCAATTGTCCAG
CAGCTCTAATAACAATCAACCCACGTGGTTTAGCAACACCTAAGTAAATGGTTTGTCTGGCTGGGGGATA
TGCAGGGTCGATAACTGAAAAGGTTGCGCCGGCTTTCAAGACACCCATCACACATACCATCAAATCCACA
CCCCTAGAAGAATAGATCATCACTACATCACCTCTTTTGATACCTGTTTTAATCAAATAATGGGCAACTA
TGTTAGAAGTGCGGTTGATGTCGCGATAAGTGAAAGAACGGGACTTGTCGGAATTTAGTGTTGGAGTCTC
CACAACACAGGTTCTCTCTGGGAAGGCTTCAGCATTGTCCTGGAAAATGTCGTGAATACACCCCACGAAA
TCGCACCAGCCCAAGTTCTTAGTTGGATCAGGTAAACTATCCTTGGATGATGCGGTGATCAGAGAGAGGA
TCTGCCTGCATTAATGAATCGGCCAACGCGCGGGGAGAGGCGGTTTGCGTATTGGGCGCTCTTCCGCTTC
CTCGCTCACTGACTCGCTGCGCTCGGTCGTTCGGCTGCGGCGAGCGGTATCAGCTCACTCAAAGGCGGTA
ATACGGTTATCCACAGAATCAGGGGATAACGCAGGAAAGAACATGTGAGCAAAAGGCCAGCAAAAGGCCA
GGAACCGTAAAAAGGCCGCGTTGCTGGCGTTTTTCCATAGGCTCCGCCCCCCTGACGAGCATCACAAAAA
TCGACGCTCAAGTCAGAG
Features (pLannotate 1.2.2; 14 found; start..end, strand, type, name):
    703..1563    -  CDS            AmpR: β-lactamase; bla; confers resistance to ampicillin, carbenicillin, and related antibiotics
   1564..1668    -  promoter       AmpR promoter: bla
   1766..1981    +  promoter       URA3 promoter: S. cerevisiae URA3
   1982..2785    +  CDS            URA3: orotidine-5'-phosphate decarboxylase, required for uracil biosynthesis; S. cerevisiae URA3; yeast auxotrophic marker, counterselectable with 5-fluoroorotic acid (5-FOA)
   2874..2909    +  CDS            rop (fragment): Rop protein, which maintains plasmids at low copy number; rop
   3011..3110    +  misc_feature   bom (fragment): basis of mobility region from pBR322
   3116..3182    -  CDS            lacZα (fragment): LacZα fragment of β-galactosidase; lacZ fragment
   3279..4035    -  CDS            LYS2 (fragment): alpha-aminoadipate reductase, required for lysine biosynthesis; S. cerevisiae LYS2; yeast auxotrophic marker
   4084..4433    +  promoter       MET17 promoter: S. cerevisiae MET17; expression is repressed by methionine; MET15; MET25
   4494..6127    +  CDS            luciferase (fragment): firefly luciferase; luc
   6229..6416    +  terminator     ADH1 terminator: S. cerevisiae ADH1; transcription terminator for the S. cerevisiae alcohol dehydrogenase 1 (ADH1) gene
   6469..6927    -  CDS            LYS2 (fragment): alpha-aminoadipate reductase, required for lysine biosynthesis; S. cerevisiae LYS2; yeast auxotrophic marker
   6936..6989    -  CDS            lacI (fragment): lac repressor; lacI; The lac repressor binds to the lac operator to inhibit transcription in E. coli. This inhibition can be relieved by adding lactose or isopropyl-β-D-thiogalactopyranoside (IPTG).
   7172..532     -  rep_origin     ori (across the origin): high-copy-number ColE1/pMB1/pBR322/pUC origin of replication
