[The description below was written by a language model from this plasmid's Addgene catalogue record and pLannotate feature annotations shown in this document.]
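Description:
pNB693 is a yeast "disintegrator" integrating plasmid built on the pIS385 backbone, designed to place a luminescent reporter into the Saccharomyces cerevisiae genome. In E. coli it is maintained at high copy through a ColE1/pUC-type origin and selected with ampicillin via the β-lactamase gene. No yeast replication origin is annotated, consistent with a vector that must integrate to persist. The yeast markers are URA3, present as a full gene with its own promoter and counterselectable with 5-FOA, and LYS2, which appears only as two fragments flanking the expression cassette. This layout fits targeting to the LYS2 locus by homologous recombination, with URA3 selecting for integrants. A later 5-FOA step would then allow loss of the backbone sequences, although the record does not spell out this mechanism. Short remnants of rop, bom, lacZα and lacI are backbone leftovers.

The payload, cloned between PacI and AscI sites, is a synthetic yellow-emitting beetle luciferase (YeLuc), which the automated annotation detects as a firefly luciferase-like fragment. It is driven by the MET17 promoter, which is repressed by methionine and so gives switchable expression, and is followed by the ADH1 terminator. The luciferase carries an N-terminal nuclear localization signal, which concentrates the signal in the nucleus. It also carries a C-terminal ssrA tag, a degron recognised by the bacterial ClpXP protease. That tag would shorten reporter lifetime in cells supplied with ClpXP, which is not encoded on this plasmid. According to the associated publication title, the construct serves time-lapse luminescence microscopy of fast gene expression dynamics in single cells. The sequence record is 7,228 nt, slightly shorter than the catalogued 7,250 bp.
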