Addgene plasmid #60145: pNB693
Purpose: Disintegrator plasmid encoding MET17 promoter driven yellow beetle luciferase with nuclear localization signal (NLS) and ClpXP degron tag (ssrA).
Depositing lab: Nicolas Buchler. Depositing organization: Duke University. Publication: Measuring fast gene dynamics in single cells with time-lapse luminescence microscopy. Mazo-Vargas A, Park H, Aydin M, Buchler NE. Mol Biol Cell. 2014 Sep 17. pii: mbc.E14-07-1187. 10.1091/mbc.E14-07-1187 PubMed 25232010.
Backbone
  Vector backbone: pIS385
  Backbone size w/o insert (bp): 5480
  Total vector size (bp): 7250
  Vector type: Yeast Expression
  Selectable markers: URA3 ; LYS2
Growth in bacteria
  Bacterial resistance: Ampicillin, 100 μg/mL
  Growth temperature: 37°C
  Growth strain: DH5alpha
  Copy number: High Copy
Gene/Insert
  Gene/Insert name: YeLuc (alt names: Yellow beetle luciferase; pIS385-MET17pr-NLS-YeLuc-ssrA)
  Species: Synthetic
  Insert size (bp): 1770
  Promoter: MET17pr
  Tag / fusion protein: Nuclear localization signal (NLS) (N terminal on insert); ClpXP degron (C terminal on insert)
  Cloning method: Restriction Enzyme; 5′ cloning site PacI (not destroyed); 3′ cloning site AscI (not destroyed)
  Sequencing primers: 5′ TCTAGAACTAGTGGATC; 3′ CTGCCGGTAGAGGTGTGGTCAATAAG
Terms and licenses: Academic/Nonprofit Terms; Industry Terms: Not Available to Industry
How to cite: pNB693 was a gift from Nicolas Buchler (Addgene plasmid # 60145 ; http://n2t.net/addgene:60145 ; RRID:Addgene_60145)
