>Addgene plasmid #60145 | pNB693 | addgene partial sequence | sequence record 98458 | pHIS-F 5'-TCGTGTAATACAGGGTCGTCA-3'
ATTCTATTACCCCCATCCATACTCTTAATTAACCATGGCTCCACCAAAAAAAAAAAGAAAAGTTGCCATG
GGTGGGGGCAGCATGGAAGACGCCAAAAACATAAAGAAAGGCCCGGCGCCATTCTATCCTCTAGAGGATG
GAACCGCTGGAGAGCAACTGCATAAGGCTATGAAGAGATACGCCCTGGTTCCTGGAACAATTGCTTTTAC
AGATGCACATATCGAGGTGAACATCACGTACGCGGAATACTTCGAAATGTCCGTTCGGTTGGCAGAAGCT
ATGAAACGATATGGGCTGAATACAAATCACAGAATCGTCGTATGCAGTGAAAACTCTCTTCAATTCTTTA
TGCCGGTGTTGGGCGCGTTATTTATCGGAGTTGCAGTTGCGCCCGCGAACGACATTTATAATGAACGTGA
ATTGCTCAACAGTATGAACATTTCGCAGCCTACCGTAGTGTTTGTTTCCAAAAAGGGGTTGCAAAAAATT
TTGAACGTGCAAAAAAAATTACCAATAATCCAGAAAATTATTATCATGGATTCTAAAACGGATTACCAGG
GATTTCAGTCGATGTATACGTTCGTCACATCTCATCTACCTCCCGGTTTTAATGAATACGATTTTGTACC
AGAGTCCTTTGATCGTGACAAAACAATTGCACTGATAATGAATTCCTCTGGATCTACTGGGTTACCTAAG
GGTGTGGCCCTTCCGCATAGAACTGCCTGCGTCAGATTCTCGCATGCCAGAGATCCTATTTTTGGCAATC
AAATCATTCCGGATACTGCGATTTTAAGTGTTGTTCCATTCCATCACGGTTTTGGAATGTTTACTACACT
CGGATATTTGATATGTGGATTTCGAGTCGTCTTAATGTATAGATTTGAAGAAGAGCTGTTTT
