>Addgene plasmid #60145 | pNB693 | addgene partial sequence | sequence record 98459 | pHybLex_rev 5'-GAGTCACTTTAAAATTTGTATACAC-3'
TAACTTATTTAATAATAAAAATCATAAATCATAAGAAATTCGCTTATTTAGAAGTGGCGCGCCTTATTTG
TATTAACTAGTTATTACGCTGCAAGGGCGTAATTTTCGTCGTTCGCTGCACTAGTTTTGTACATACTGCC
ACCTCCCTTCTTGGCCTTTATGAGGATCTCTCTGATTTTTCTTGCGTCTCTTTTTCCGGTAAGACCTTTC
GGTACTTCGTCCACAAACACAACTCCTCCGCGCAACTTTTTCGCGGTTGTTACTTGACTGGCGACGTAAT
CCACGATCTCTTTTTCCGTCATCGTCTTTCCGTGCTCCAAAACAACAACGGCGGCGGGAAGTTCACCGGC
GTCATCGTCGGGAAGACCTGCCACGCCCGCGTCGAAGATGTTGGGGTGTTGTAACAATATCGATTCCAAT
TCAGCGGGGGCCACCTGATAACCTTTGTATTTGATTAAAGACTTCAAGCGCCCAACTATGAAGAAGTGTT
CGTCTTCGTCCCAGTAAGCAAGGTCTCCAGAATGTAGCCATCCATCCTTGTCAATCAAGGCGTTGGTCGC
TTCCGGATTGTTTACATAACCGGACATAATCATAGGTCCTCTGACACATAATTCGCCTCTCTGATTAACG
CCCAGCGTTTTCCCGGTATCCAGATCCACAACCTTCGCTTCAAAAAATGGAACAACTTTACCGACCGCGC
CCGGTTTATCATCCCCCTCGGGTGTAATCAGAATAGCTGATGTAGTCTCAGTGAGCCCATATCCTTGTCG
TATCCCTGGAAGATGGAAGCGTTTTGCAACCGCTTCCCCGACTTCTTTCGAAAGAGGTGCGCCCCCAGAA
GCAATTTCGTGTAAATTAGATAAATCGTATTTGTCAATCAGAGTGCTTTTGGCGA
